Addgene plasmid #247286: NSK252 SFFV-mCherry-SGc(os13.NOT-SCN1A_20N.45,64,45)cSG-EGFP-(3xMS2) (FLP-IN)
Purpose: modulADAR sensor for NOT SCN1a exon 20N
Depositing lab: Xiaojing Gao. Depositing organization: Stanford University. Publication: Sequence-Independent RNA Sensing in Living Mammalian Cells. Kolber NS, Kaseniit KE, Lanz TV, Robinson WH, Gao XJ. bioRxiv [Preprint]. 2025 Sep 18:2025.09.18.677213. doi: 10.1101/2025.09.18.677213. PubMed 41000785.
Backbone
  Vector backbone: FLP-IN
  Vector type: Mammalian Expression
Growth in bacteria
  Bacterial resistance: Ampicillin, 100 μg/mL
  Growth temperature: 37°C
  Growth strain: DH5alpha
  Copy number: High Copy
Gene/Insert
  Gene/Insert name: mCherry-os13.NOT-SCN1A_20N.45,64,45-EGFP
  Species: Synthetic
  Mutation: WT
  Promoter: SFFV
  Cloning method: Unknown
Terms and licenses: Academic/Nonprofit Terms; Industry Terms: Not Available to Industry
How to cite: NSK252 SFFV-mCherry-SGc(os13.NOT-SCN1A_20N.45,64,45)cSG-EGFP-(3xMS2) (FLP-IN) was a gift from Xiaojing Gao (Addgene plasmid # 247286 ; http://n2t.net/addgene:247286 ; RRID:Addgene_247286)
