[The description below was written by a language model from this plasmid's Addgene catalogue record and pLannotate feature annotations shown in this document.]
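Description:
NSK252 SFFV-mCherry-SGc(os13.NOT-SCN1A_20N.45,64,45)cSG-EGFP-(3xMS2) is a 6.8 kb mammalian expression plasmid on a FLP-IN backbone, deposited as a modulADAR RNA sensor with "NOT" logic for SCN1A exon 20N. In bacteria it is maintained through a high-copy ColE1/pUC-type origin and selected with ampicillin (AmpR under its own bla promoter). For mammalian cells, the backbone carries an FRT site placed directly upstream of a hygromycin resistance coding sequence followed by an SV40 poly(A) signal. No intact promoter is annotated in front of HygR, which fits the usual Flp-In design: FLP-mediated recombination into a genomic FRT landing pad places the marker behind a resident promoter, so hygromycin resistance reports correct single-copy integration. Fragments of f1 ori, lac elements and ble are backbone remnants.

The payload is a single transcription unit driven by the spleen focus-forming virus (SFFV) LTR promoter and terminated by a bGH poly(A) signal. It encodes mCherry, then a partial F2A ribosome-skipping sequence, an unannotated stretch of roughly 330 nt, and EGFP. By its position and the construct name, that gap holds the synthetic sensor segment (os13.NOT-SCN1A_20N, 45,64,45), though the record does not detail its composition. The name also indicates 3xMS2 hairpins, which are not annotated but may lie in the gap between EGFP and the poly(A) signal. In ADAR-based sensors of this general type, mCherry serves as a constitutive normalisation marker, while EGFP translation depends on ADAR editing of the sensor region. The record does not explain how the NOT behaviour is implemented. The stated use is reporting the absence of SCN1A exon 20N-containing RNA in living mammalian cells.
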