Features (pLannotate 1.2.2; 20 found; start..end, strand, type, name):
    176..583     +  promoter       SFFV promoter: spleen focus-forming virus long terminal repeat (LTR) promoter
    597..1304    +  CDS            mCherry: mCherry is a basic (constitutively fluorescent) red fluorescent protein published in 2004, derived from Discosoma sp.. It is reported to be a very rapidly-maturing monomer with low acid sensitivity.
   1350..1408    +  CDS            F2A (fragment): 2A peptide from foot-and-mouth disease virus polyprotein Eukaryotic ribosomes fail to insert a peptide bond between the Gly and Pro residues, yielding separate polypeptides.
   1740..2453    +  CDS            EGFP: EGFP is a basic (constitutively fluorescent) green fluorescent protein published in 1996, derived from Aequorea victoria. It is reported to be a rapidly-maturing weak dimer with moderate acid sensitivity.
   2631..2855    +  polyA_signal   bGH poly(A) signal: bovine growth hormone polyadenylation signal
   2871..2894    +  polyA_signal   bGH poly(A) signal (fragment): bovine growth hormone polyadenylation signal
   2898..2919    +  promoter       SV40 promoter (fragment): SV40 enhancer and early promoter
   2940..3173    +  rep_origin     f1 ori (fragment) (sequence partly withheld): f1 bacteriophage origin of replication; arrow indicates direction of (+) strand synthesis
   3178..3225    +  protein_bind   FRT: FLP-mediated recombination occurs in the 8-bp core sequence TCTAGAAA (Turan and Bode, 2011). FLP recombinase from the Saccharomyces cerevisiae 2μ plasmid
   3233..4255    +  CDS            HygR: aminoglycoside phosphotransferase from E. coli; aph(4)-Ia; confers resistance to hygromycin
   4265..4390    +  CDS            ble (fragment): BLE_KLEPN - Experimental evidence at protein level: Swiss-Prot protein existence level 1. Binding protein with a strong affinity to the bleomycin family of antibiotics. Binds to CL990; an antimitotic-antibiotic compound. From Klebsiella pneumoniae.
   4385..4506    +  polyA_signal   SV40 poly(A) signal: SV40 polyadenylation signal
   4579..4595    -  protein_bind   lac operator: The lac repressor binds to the lac operator to inhibit transcription in E. coli. This inhibition can be relieved by adding lactose or isopropyl-β-D-thiogalactopyranoside (IPTG). lac repressor encoded by lacI
   4603..4633    -  promoter       lac promoter: promoter for the E. coli lac operon
   4648..4669    -  protein_bind   CAP binding site: CAP binding activates transcription in the presence of cAMP. E. coli catabolite activator protein
   4682..4774    -  CDS            lacI (fragment): lac repressor; lacI; The lac repressor binds to the lac operator to inhibit transcription in E. coli. This inhibition can be relieved by adding lactose or isopropyl-β-D-thiogalactopyranoside (IPTG).
   4957..5545    -  rep_origin     ori: high-copy-number ColE1/pMB1/pBR322/pUC origin of replication
   5716..6576    -  CDS            AmpR: β-lactamase; bla; confers resistance to ampicillin, carbenicillin, and related antibiotics
   6577..6681    -  promoter       AmpR promoter: bla
   6740..5       -  misc_feature   bom (fragment) (across the origin): basis of mobility region from pBR322
>Addgene plasmid #247286 | NSK252 SFFV-mCherry-SGc(os13.NOT-SCN1A_20N.45,64,45)cSG-EGFP-(3xMS2) (FLP-IN) | addgene full sequence | sequence record 490845 | Addgene NGS Result
AGTATCTGCTCCCTGCTTGTGTGTTGGAGGTCGCTGAGTAGTGCGCGAGCAAAATTTAAGCTACAACAAG
GCAAGGCTTGACCGACAATTGCCGATAAAATAAAAGATTTTATTTAGTCTCCAGAAAAAGGGGGGAATGA
AAGACCCCACCTGTAGGTTTGGCAAGCTAGCTGCAGTAACGCCATTTTGCAAGGCATGGAAAAATACCAA
ACCAAGAATAGAGAAGTTCAGATCAAGGGCGGGTACATGAAAATAGCTAACGTTGGGCCAAACAGGATAT
CTGCGGTGAGCAGTTTCGGCCCCGGCCCGGGGCCAAGAACAGATGGTCACCGCAGTTTCGGCCCCGGCCC
GAGGCCAAGAACAGATGGTCCCCAGATATGGCCCAACCCTCAGCAGTTTCTTAAGACCCATCAGATGTTT
CCAGGCTCCCCCAAGGACCTGAAATGACCCTGCGCCTTATTTGAATTAACCAATCAGCCTGCTTCTCGCT
TCTGTTCGCGCGCTTCTGCTTCCCGAGCTCTATAAAAGAGCTCACAACCCCTCACTCGGCGCGCCAGTCC
TCCGACAGACTGAGTCGCCCGGGAAGCTTCGCCACCATGGTGAGCAAGGGCGAGGAGGATAACATGGCCA
TCATCAAGGAGTTCATGCGCTTCAAGGTGCACATGGAGGGCTCCGTGAACGGCCACGAGTTCGAGATCGA
GGGCGAGGGCGAGGGCCGCCCCTACGAGGGCACCCAGACCGCCAAGCTGAAGGTGACCAAGGGTGGCCCC
CTGCCCTTCGCCTGGGACATCCTGTCCCCTCAGTTCATGTACGGCTCCAAGGCCTACGTGAAGCACCCCG
CCGACATTCCCGACTACTTGAAGCTGTCCTTCCCCGAGGGCTTCAAGTGGGAGCGCGTGATGAACTTCGA
GGACGGCGGCGTGGTGACCGTGACCCAGGACTCCTCCCTGCAGGACGGCGAGTTCATCTACAAGGTGAAG
CTGCGCGGCACCAACTTCCCCTCCGACGGCCCCGTAATGCAGAAGAAGACCATGGGCTGGGAGGCCTCCT
CCGAGCGGATGTACCCCGAGGACGGCGCCCTGAAGGGCGAGATCAAGCAGAGGCTGAAGCTGAAGGACGG
CGGCCACTACGACGCTGAGGTCAAGACCACCTACAAGGCCAAGAAGCCCGTGCAGCTGCCCGGCGCCTAC
AACGTCAACATCAAGTTGGACATCACCTCCCACAACGAGGACTACACCATCGTGGAACAGTACGAACGCG
CCGAGGGCCGCCACTCCACCGGCGGCATGGACGAGCTGTACAAGAGCGACGCGTTGGAAGCCAGACACAA
ACAGAAAATTGTGGCTCCGGTGAAACAGACTTTGAATTTTGACCTTCTGAAGCTGGCGGGAGACGTCGAG
TCCAACCCCGGTCCCGGTACCGGATCCATTCATGATGGATGGAATTGCTCCTCAAAGGGCATTCACAACC
ACTGGCATATGCGACGGCCATGGACCATAATAAAGGGCTCAGGGGAGGAACCAGCGCTCCACCCCATCCA
AGTTGGAGCAAGATTATCTTCATAGCCGTCTGTTATGCCTCATCCCTTCAAATCGAGATCAGGCTCTTGG
AGGTCTCAGAGCACCGGTACTAGTGAGGCACGGCATAAGCAAAAGATCGTAGCCCCAGTAAAGCAAACAC
TCAACTTCGATCTACTCAAACTCGCAGGTGATGTGGAATCTAATCCAGGACCCTCGAGTGTCTCAAAGGG
CGAGGAACTTTTTACGGGCGTTGTTCCGATCCTCGTCGAATTGGACGGGGACGTTAATGGGCATAAATTC
TCAGTTAGTGGTGAGGGTGAGGGGGACGCGACATATGGGAAACTTACGCTGAAGTTCATATGTACCACCG
GAAAATTGCCAGTGCCGTGGCCTACTCTCGTCACCACCCTGACATATGGTGTTCAGTGTTTTAGCCGGTA
TCCAGACCATATGAAACAGCACGATTTTTTTAAATCCGCTATGCCTGAAGGTTACGTACAGGAGCGAACG
ATATTTTTTAAAGACGACGGAAACTACAAAACTAGAGCCGAGGTAAAATTCGAGGGTGACACTCTCGTGA
ACCGGATCGAACTGAAGGGCATAGATTTTAAGGAGGATGGCAATATACTGGGCCACAAGCTCGAATACAA
CTATAATTCTCATAATGTCTATATCATGGCGGACAAACAGAAAAACGGCATCAAGGTAAACTTTAAAATC
CGACACAATATTGAGGACGGCTCTGTCCAGCTTGCGGACCATTACCAACAGAACACGCCGATAGGGGATG
GTCCAGTACTTCTCCCTGATAATCACTATTTGTCTACTCAGTCAGCTCTTAGCAAGGACCCAAACGAAAA
ACGGGATCACATGGTCCTTCTTGAGTTCGTCACTGCGGCTGGGATAACACTCGGGATGGACGAACTGTAT
AAGTAGGCCGGAGGGCCCACGTACACCATCAGGGTACGTCTCAGACACCATCAGGGTCTGTCTGGTACAG
CATCAGCGTACCATGGCCCGAACAAAAACTCATCTCAGAAGAGGATCTGAATAGCGCCGTCGACCATCAT
CATAATCATCATTGAGTTTAAACCCGCTGATCAGCCTCGACTGTGCCTTCTAGTTGCCAGCCATCTGTTG
TTTGCCCCTCCCCCGTGCCTTCCTTGACCCTGGAAGGTGCCACTCCCACTGTCCTTTCCTAATAAAATGA
GGAAATTGCATCGCATTGTCTGAGTAGGTGTCATTCTATTCTGGGGGGTGGGGTGGGGCAGGACAGCAAG
GGGGAGGATTGGGAAGACAATAGCAGGCATGCTGGGGATGCGGTGGGCTCTATGGAGATCTATCGATGTT
CTGGGGATGCGGTGGGCTCTATGGCTTCTGAGGCGGAAAGAACCAGCTGGGGCTCTAGGGGGTATCCCC
[124 nt withheld, positions 2940-3063]
C
[91 nt withheld, positions 3065-3155]
AGGGTGATGGTTCACGTACCTAGAAGTTCCTATTCCGAAGTTCCTATTCTCTAGAAAGTATAGGAACTTC
CTTGGCCAAAAAGCCTGAACTCACCGCGACGTCTGTCGAGAAGTTTCTGATCGAAAAGTTCGACAGCGTC
TCCGACCTGATGCAGCTCTCGGAGGGCGAAGAATCTCGTGCTTTCAGCTTCGATGTAGGAGGGCGTGGAT
ATGTCCTGCGGGTAAATAGCTGCGCCGATGGTTTCTACAAAGATCGTTATGTTTATCGGCACTTTGCATC
GGCCGCGCTCCCGATTCCGGAAGTGCTTGACATTGGGGAATTCAGCGAGAGCCTGACCTATTGCATCTCC
CGCCGTGCACAGGGTGTCACGTTGCAAGACCTGCCTGAAACCGAACTGCCCGCTGTTCTGCAGCCGGTCG
CGGAGGCCATGGATGCGATCGCTGCGGCCGATCTTAGCCAGACGAGCGGGTTCGGCCCATTCGGACCGCA
AGGAATCGGTCAATACACTACATGGCGTGATTTCATATGCGCGATTGCTGATCCCCATGTGTATCACTGG
CAAACTGTGATGGACGACACCGTCAGTGCGTCCGTCGCGCAGGCTCTCGATGAGCTGATGCTTTGGGCCG
AGGACTGCCCCGAAGTCCGGCACCTCGTGCACGCGGATTTCGGCTCCAACAATGTCCTGACGGACAATGG
CCGCATAACAGCGGTCATTGACTGGAGCGAGGCGATGTTCGGGGATTCCCAATACGAGGTCGCCAACATC
TTCTTCTGGAGGCCGTGGTTGGCTTGTATGGAGCAGCAGACGCGCTACTTCGAGCGGAGGCATCCGGAGC
TTGCAGGATCGCCGCGGCTCCGGGCGTATATGCTCCGCATTGGTCTTGACCAACTCTATCAGAGCTTGGT
TGACGGCAATTTCGATGATGCAGCTTGGGCGCAGGGTCGATGCGACGCAATCGTCCGATCCGGAGCCGGG
ACTGTCGGGCGTACACAAATCGCCCGCAGAAGCGCGGCCGTCTGGACCGATGGCTGTGTAGAAGTACTCG
CCGATAGTGGAAACCGACGCCCCAGCACTCGTCCGAGGGCAAAGGAATAGCACGTACTACGAGATTTCGA
TTCCACCGCCGCCTTCTATGAAAGGTTGGGCTTCGGAATCGTTTTCCGGGACGCCGGCTGGATGATCCTC
CAGCGCGGGGATCTCATGCTGGAGTTCTTCGCCCACCCCAACTTGTTTATTGCAGCTTATAATGGTTACA
AATAAAGCAATAGCATCACAAATTTCACAAATAAAGCATTTTTTTCACTGCATTCTAGTTGTGGTTTGTC
CAAACTCATCAATGTATCTTATCATGTCTGTATACCGTCGACCTCTAGCTAGAGCTTGGCGTAATCATGG
TCATAGCTGTTTCCTGTGTGAAATTGTTATCCGCTCACAATTCCACACAACATACGAGCCGGAAGCATAA
AGTGTAAAGCCTGGGGTGCCTAATGAGTGAGCTAACTCACATTAATTGCGTTGCGCTCACTGCCCGCTTT
CCAGTCGGGAAACCTGTCGTGCCAGCTGCATTAATGAATCGGCCAACGCGCGGGGAGAGGCGGTTTGCGT
ATTGGGCGCTCTTCCGCTTCCTCGCTCACTGACTCGCTGCGCTCGGTCGTTCGGCTGCGGCGAGCGGTAT
CAGCTCACTCAAAGGCGGTAATACGGTTATCCACAGAATCAGGGGATAACGCAGGAAAGAACATGTGAGC
AAAAGGCCAGCAAAAGGCCAGGAACCGTAAAAAGGCCGCGTTGCTGGCGTTTTTCCATAGGCTCCGCCCC
CCTGACGAGCATCACAAAAATCGACGCTCAAGTCAGAGGTGGCGAAACCCGACAGGACTATAAAGATACC
AGGCGTTTCCCCCTGGAAGCTCCCTCGTGCGCTCTCCTGTTCCGACCCTGCCGCTTACCGGATACCTGTC
CGCCTTTCTCCCTTCGGGAAGCGTGGCGCTTTCTCATAGCTCACGCTGTAGGTATCTCAGTTCGGTGTAG
GTCGTTCGCTCCAAGCTGGGCTGTGTGCACGAACCCCCCGTTCAGCCCGACCGCTGCGCCTTATCCGGTA
ACTATCGTCTTGAGTCCAACCCGGTAAGACACGACTTATCGCCACTGGCAGCAGCCACTGGTAACAGGAT
TAGCAGAGCGAGGTATGTAGGCGGTGCTACAGAGTTCTTGAAGTGGTGGCCTAACTACGGCTACACTAGA
AGAACAGTATTTGGTATCTGCGCTCTGCTGAAGCCAGTTACCTTCGGAAAAAGAGTTGGTAGCTCTTGAT
CCGGCAAACAAACCACCGCTGGTAGCGGTGGTTTTTTTGTTTGCAAGCAGCAGATTACGCGCAGAAAAAA
AGGATCTCAAGAAGATCCTTTGATCTTTTCTACGGGGTCTGACGCTCAGTGGAACGAAAACTCACGTTAA
GGGATTTTGGTCATGAGATTATCAAAAAGGATCTTCACCTAGATCCTTTTAAATTAAAAATGAAGTTTTA
AATCAATCTAAAGTATATATGAGTAAACTTGGTCTGACAGTTACCAATGCTTAATCAGTGAGGCACCTAT
CTCAGCGATCTGTCTATTTCGTTCATCCATAGTTGCCTGACTCCCCGTCGTGTAGATAACTACGATACGG
GAGGGCTTACCATCTGGCCCCAGTGCTGCAATGATACCGCGAGACCCACGCTCACCGGCTCCAGATTTAT
CAGCAATAAACCAGCCAGCCGGAAGGGCCGAGCGCAGAAGTGGTCCTGCAACTTTATCCGCCTCCATCCA
GTCTATTAATTGTTGCCGGGAAGCTAGAGTAAGTAGTTCGCCAGTTAATAGTTTGCGCAACGTTGTTGCC
ATTGCTACAGGCATCGTGGTGTCACGCTCGTCGTTTGGTATGGCTTCATTCAGCTCCGGTTCCCAACGAT
CAAGGCGAGTTACATGATCCCCCATGTTGTGCAAAAAAGCGGTTAGCTCCTTCGGTCCTCCGATCGTTGT
CAGAAGTAAGTTGGCCGCAGTGTTATCACTCATGGTTATGGCAGCACTGCATAATTCTCTTACTGTCATG
CCATCCGTAAGATGCTTTTCTGTGACTGGTGAGTACTCAACCAAGTCATTCTGAGAATAGTGTATGCGGC
GACCGAGTTGCTCTTGCCCGGCGTCAATACGGGATAATACCGCGCCACATAGCAGAACTTTAAAAGTGCT
CATCATTGGAAAACGTTCTTCGGGGCGAAAACTCTCAAGGATCTTACCGCTGTTGAGATCCAGTTCGATG
TAACCCACTCGTGCACCCAACTGATCTTCAGCATCTTTTACTTTCACCAGCGTTTCTGGGTGAGCAAAAA
CAGGAAGGCAAAATGCCGCAAAAAAGGGAATAAGGGCGACACGGAAATGTTGAATACTCATACTCTTCCT
TTTTCAATATTATTGAAGCATTTATCAGGGTTATTGTCTCATGAGCGGATACATATTTGAATGTATTTAG
AAAAATAAACAAATAGGGGTTCCGCGCACATTTCCCCGAAAAGTGCCACCTGACGTCGACGGATCGGGAG
ATCTCCCGATCCCCTATGGTGCACTCTCAGTACAATCTGCTCTGATGCCGCATAGTTAAGCC
